Addgene plasmid #144631: TFORF3155
Purpose: Lentiviral vector for overexpressing transcription factor ORFs with unique 24-bp barcodes. Barcodes facilitate identification of transcription factors in pooled screens.
Depositing lab: Feng Zhang. Depositing organization: Broad Institute. Publication: A transcription factor atlas of directed differentiation. Joung J, Ma S, Tay T, Geiger-Schuller KR, Kirchgatterer PC, Verdine VK, Guo B, Arias-Garcia MA, Allen WE, Singh A, Kuksenko O, Abudayyeh OO, Gootenberg JS, Fu Z, Macrae RK, Buenrostro JD, Regev A, Zhang F. Cell. 2023 Jan 5;186(1):209-229.e26. doi: 10.1016/j.cell.2022.11.026. PubMed 36608654.
Backbone
  Vector backbone: pLX_TRC317
  Backbone manufacturer: Broad Institute Genetic Perturbation Platform
  Backbone size w/o insert (bp): 8264
  Vector type: Mammalian Expression, Lentiviral
  Selectable markers: Puromycin
Growth in bacteria
  Bacterial resistance: Ampicillin, 100 μg/mL
  Growth temperature: 37°C
  Growth strain: NEB Stable
  Copy number: High Copy
Gene/Insert
  Gene/Insert name: HLX
  Species: H. sapiens (human)
  Insert size (bp): 1670
  Entrez Gene: HLX (a.k.a. HB24, HLX1)
  Promoter: EF1a
  Tag / fusion protein: V5 (C terminal on insert)
  Cloning method: Gateway Cloning
  Sequencing primers: 5′ GGGTGGAGACTGAAGTTAGGCCAG; 3′ CACATAGCGTAAAAGGAGCAACATAG
Resource information
  A portion of this plasmid was derived from a plasmid made by: Broad Institute Genetic Perturbation Platform
Terms and licenses: Academic/Nonprofit Terms; Industry Terms: Not Available to Industry
Depositor comments: NM_021958.3 Please test multiple small colonies in case of plasmid recombination. To make this collection available in a timely manner, a portion of this collection was not fully sequenced by Addgene. If an Addgene verified full plasmid sequence is not available, please contact us prior to placing an order to request the full sequence.
How to cite: TFORF3155 was a gift from Feng Zhang (Addgene plasmid # 144631 ; http://n2t.net/addgene:144631 ; RRID:Addgene_144631)
