[The description below was written by a language model from this plasmid's Addgene catalogue record and pLannotate feature annotations shown in this document.]
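Description:
TFORF3155 is a lentiviral mammalian expression plasmid built on the pLX_TRC317 backbone, carrying the human homeobox transcription factor HLX (also known as HB24 or HLX1) as an overexpression ORF. It belongs to a barcoded transcription factor ORF collection in which each construct carries a unique 24-bp barcode, so that individual factors can be identified by sequencing in pooled screens. In bacteria the plasmid is maintained by a high-copy ColE1/pUC-type origin and selected through β-lactamase (ampicillin resistance). An f1 origin and remnants of lac and T7/T3 cloning-vector sequence are also annotated. The depositor warns that the plasmid can recombine, as is common for LTR-containing vectors.

The transfer cassette follows a third-generation, self-inactivating design. An RSV promoter fused to a truncated HIV-1 5' LTR drives genomic RNA production in packaging cells, followed by the Ψ packaging signal, a gag fragment, the RRE for Rev-dependent export and a cPPT/CTS. The cassette ends in a ΔU3 3' LTR, downstream of which lies an SV40 poly(A) signal. Within the provirus, an SV40 early promoter drives puromycin N-acetyltransferase to select transduced cells. The EF-1α promoter separately drives the HLX coding sequence, which was inserted by Gateway recombination and is flanked by attB1 and attB2 sites. A V5 epitope tag lies just after attB2, recorded as a C-terminal fusion for detecting the protein. A WPRE downstream enhances transcript expression. The short U6 promoter fragment annotated between the V5 tag and the WPRE lies in the region where a barcode would be expected, but the barcode itself is not annotated in the feature table. The construct is intended for constitutive HLX overexpression in transduced mammalian cells, particularly in pooled directed-differentiation screens.
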