Features (pLannotate 1.2.2; 34 found; start..end, strand, type, name):
      1..1179    +  promoter       EF-1α promoter: strong constitutive promoter for human elongation factor EF-1α
   1200..1217    +  protein_bind   attB1 (fragment): mutant version of attB; core recombination site for the Gateway® BP reaction BP Clonase™
   1223..2686    +  CDS            HLX: HLX_HUMAN - Also known as HLX1. Experimental evidence at protein level: Swiss-Prot protein existence level 1. Transcription factor required for TBX21/T-bet-dependent maturation of Th1 cells as well as maintenance of Th1-specific gene expression. Involved in embryogenesis and hematopoiesis (By similarity). From Homo sapiens (Human).
   2688..2712    -  protein_bind   attB2: mutant version of attB; recombination site for the Gateway® BP reaction BP Clonase™
   2720..2761    +  CDS            V5 tag: epitope tag from simian virus 5
   2777..2830    +  promoter       U6 promoter (fragment): RNA polymerase III promoter for human U6 snRNA
   2872..3460    +  misc_feature   WPRE: woodchuck hepatitis virus posttranscriptional regulatory element
   3511..3530    +  misc_feature   cPPT/CTS (fragment): central polypurine tract and central termination sequence of HIV-1
   3532..3765    +  LTR            3' LTR (ΔU3): self-inactivating 3' long terminal repeat (LTR) from HIV-1
   3843..3964    +  polyA_signal   SV40 poly(A) signal: SV40 polyadenylation signal
   4004..4139    +  rep_origin     SV40 ori: SV40 origin of replication
   4160..4178    -  promoter       T7 promoter: promoter for bacteriophage T7 RNA polymerase
   4186..4341    +  CDS            lacZα (fragment): LacZα fragment of β-galactosidase; lacZ fragment
   4346..4774    +  rep_origin     f1 ori (sequence partly withheld): f1 bacteriophage origin of replication; arrow indicates direction of (+) strand synthesis
   4827..4931    +  promoter       AmpR promoter: bla
   4932..5792    +  CDS            AmpR: β-lactamase; bla; confers resistance to ampicillin, carbenicillin, and related antibiotics
   5963..6551    +  rep_origin     ori: high-copy-number ColE1/pMB1/pBR322/pUC origin of replication
   6734..6826    +  CDS            lacI (fragment): lac repressor; lacI; The lac repressor binds to the lac operator to inhibit transcription in E. coli. This inhibition can be relieved by adding lactose or isopropyl-β-D-thiogalactopyranoside (IPTG).
   6839..6860    +  protein_bind   CAP binding site: CAP binding activates transcription in the presence of cAMP. E. coli catabolite activator protein
   6875..6905    +  promoter       lac promoter: promoter for the E. coli lac operon
   6913..6929    +  protein_bind   lac operator: The lac repressor binds to the lac operator to inhibit transcription in E. coli. This inhibition can be relieved by adding lactose or isopropyl-β-D-thiogalactopyranoside (IPTG). lac repressor encoded by lacI
   6974..6992    +  promoter       T3 promoter: promoter for bacteriophage T3 RNA polymerase
   7020..7246    +  promoter       RSV promoter: Rous sarcoma virus enhancer/promoter
   7247..7427    +  LTR            5' LTR (truncated): truncated 5' long terminal repeat (LTR) from HIV-1
   7474..7599    +  misc_feature   HIV-1 Ψ: packaging signal of human immunodeficiency virus type 1
   7583..7946    +  CDS            HIV-1 gag (fragment): gag protein from human immunodeficiency virus 1; gag
   8092..8325    +  misc_feature   RRE: The Rev response element (RRE) of HIV-1 allows for Rev-dependent mRNA export from the nucleus to the cytoplasm.
   8702..8728    +  CDS            Rev (fragment): human immunodeficiency virus 1 (HIV-1) Rev protein; rev; enhances nuclear export of unspliced and incompletely spliced viral mRNAs
   8735..8758    +  promoter       SV40 promoter (fragment): SV40 early promoter
   8759..8830    +  promoter       SV40 promoter (fragment): SV40 enhancer and early promoter
   8854..8989    +  rep_origin     SV40 ori: SV40 origin of replication
   9035..9631    +  CDS            PuroR (fragment): puromycin N-acetyltransferase; pac from Streptomyces; confers resistance to puromycin
   9680..9797    +  misc_feature   cPPT/CTS: central polypurine tract and central termination sequence of HIV-1
   9862..9928    +  CDS            small t antigen (fragment): SV40 (simian virus 40) small t antigen
>Addgene plasmid #144631 | TFORF3155 | addgene full sequence | sequence record 348116 | Addgene NGS Result
GGCTCCGGTGCCCGTCAGTGGGCAGAGCGCACATCGCCCACAGTCCCCGAGAAGTTGGGGGGAGGGGTCG
GCAATTGAACCGGTGCCTAGAGAAGGTGGCGCGGGGTAAACTGGGAAAGTGATGTCGTGTACTGGCTCCG
CCTTTTTCCCGAGGGTGGGGGAGAACCGTATATAAGTGCAGTAGTCGCCGTGAACGTTCTTTTTCGCAAC
GGGTTTGCCGCCAGAACACAGGTAAGTGCCGTGTGTGGTTCCCGCGGGCCTGGCCTCTTTACGGGTTATG
GCCCTTGCGTGCCTTGAATTACTTCCACCTGGCTGCAGTACGTGATTCTTGATCCCGAGCTTCGGGTTGG
AAGTGGGTGGGAGAGTTCGAGGCCTTGCGCTTAAGGAGCCCCTTCGCCTCGTGCTTGAGTTGAGGCCTGG
CCTGGGCGCTGGGGCCGCCGCGTGCGAATCTGGTGGCACCTTCGCGCCTGTCTCGCTGCTTTCGATAAGT
CTCTAGCCATTTAAAATTTTTGATGACCTGCTGCGACGCTTTTTTTCTGGCAAGATAGTCTTGTAAATGC
GGGCCAAGATCTGCACACTGGTATTTCGGTTTTTGGGGCCGCGGGCGGCGACGGGGCCCGTGCGTCCCAG
CGCACATGTTCGGCGAGGCGGGGCCTGCGAGCGCGGCCACCGAGAATCGGACGGGGGTAGTCTCAAGCTG
GCCGGCCTGCTCTGGTGCCTGGCCTCGCGCCGCCGTGTATCGCCCCGCCCTGGGCGGCAAGGCTGGCCCG
GTCGGCACCAGTTGCGTGAGCGGAAAGATGGCCGCTTCCCGGCCCTGCTGCAGGGAGCTCAAAATGGAGG
ACGCGGCGCTCGGGAGAGCGGGCGGGTGAGTCACCCACACAAAGGAAAAGGGCCTTTCCGTCCTCAGCCG
TCGCTTCATGTGACTCCACGGAGTACCGGGCGCCGTCCAGGCACCTCGATTAGTTCTCGAGCTTTTGGAG
TACGTCGTCTTTAGGTTGGGGGGAGGGGTTTTATGCGATGGAGTTTCCCCACACTGAGTGGGTGGAGACT
GAAGTTAGGCCAGCTTGGCACTTGATGTAATTCTCCTTGGAATTTGCCCTTTTTGAGTTTGGATCTTGGT
TCATTCTCAAGCCTCAGACAGTGGTTCAAAGTTTTTTTCTTCCATTTCAGGTGTCGTGAGGCTAGCATCG
ATTGATCAACAAGTTTGTACAAAAAAGTTGGCATGTTCGCAGCCGGGCTGGCTCCCTTCTACGCCTCCAA
CTTCAGCCTCTGGTCGGCCGCTTACTGCTCCTCGGCCGGCCCAGGCGGCTGCTCCTTCCCCTTGGACCCC
GCCGCCGTCAAAAAGCCCTCCTTCTGCATCGCAGACATTCTGCACGCCGGCGTGGGGGATCTGGGGGCGG
CCCCGGAGGGCCTGGCAGGGGCCTCGGCCGCCGCCCTCACCGCGCACTTGGGCTCGGTTCACCCGCACGC
CTCTTTCCAAGCGGCGGCCAGATCCCCGCTTCGACCCACCCCAGTGGTGGCGCCCTCCGAAGTCCCGGCT
GGCTTCCCGCAGCGGCTGTCTCCGCTCTCAGCCGCCTACCACCACCATCACCCGCAACAACAACAGCAGC
AGCAACAGCCGCAGCAGCAACAGCCTCCGCCTCCGCCCCGGGCTGGCGCCCTGCAGCCCCCGGCCTCGGG
GACGCGAGTGGTTCCGAACCCCCACCACAGTGGCTCTGCCCCGGCCCCCTCCAGCAAAGACCTCAAATTT
GGAATTGACCGCATTTTATCTGCAGAATTTGACCCAAAAGTCAAAGAAGGCAACACGCTGAGAGATCTCA
CTTCCCTGCTAACCGGTGGGCGGCCCGCCGGGGTGCACCTCTCAGGCCTGCAGCCCTCGGCCGGCCAGTT
CTTCGCATCTCTAGATCCCATTAACGAGGCTTCTGCAATCCTGAGTCCCTTAAACTCGAACCCAAGAAAT
TCAGTTCAGCATCAGTTCCAAGACACGTTTCCAGGTCCCTATGCTGTGCTCACGAAGGACACCATGCCGC
AGACGTACAAAAGGAAGCGTTCATGGTCGCGCGCTGTGTTCTCCAACCTGCAGAGGAAAGGCCTGGAGAA
AAGGTTTGAGATTCAGAAGTACGTGACCAAGCCGGACCGAAAGCAGCTGGCGGCGATGCTGGGCCTCACG
GACGCACAGGTGAAGGTGTGGTTCCAGAACCGGCGGATGAAGTGGCGGCACTCCAAGGAGGCCCAGGCCC
AAAAGGACAAGGACAAGGAGGCTGGCGAGAAGCCATCAGGTGGAGCCCCGGCTGCGGATGGCGAGCAGGA
CGAGAGGAGCCCCAGCCGTTCTGAAGGCGAGGCTGAGAGCGAGAGCAGCGACTCCGAGTCCCTGGACATG
GCCCCCAGCGACACGGAGCGGACTGAGGGGAGTGAGCGTTCTCTGCACCAAACAACAGTTATTAAGGCCC
CGGTCACTGGCGCCCTCATTACCGCCAGCAGTGCTGGGAGTGGTGGGAGCAGCGGCGGCGGCGGCAATAG
TTTCAGCTTCAGCAGCGCCAGCAGTCTTAGTAGCAGCAGCACCAGTGCGGGTTGCGCCAGCAGCCTTGGC
GGCGGCGGCGCCTCGGAGCTTCTCCCTGCAACACAGCCCACAGCCAGCAGCGCTCCCAAAAGCCCCGAGC
CAGCCCAAGGCGCGCTTGGCTGCTTATACCCAACTTTCTTGTACAAAGTGGTTGATATCGGTAAGCCTAT
CCCTAACCCTCTCCTCGGTCTCGATTCTACGTAGTAATGAACTAGTCCGTAACTTGAAAGTATTTCGATT
TCTTGGCTTTATATATCTTGTGGAAAGGACGAAGTTTGGAGAATACTCCATGGCACACGCGTTAAGTCGA
CAATCAACCTCTGGATTACAAAATTTGTGAAAGATTGACTGGTATTCTTAACTATGTTGCTCCTTTTACG
CTATGTGGATACGCTGCTTTAATGCCTTTGTATCATGCTATTGCTTCCCGTATGGCTTTCATTTTCTCCT
CCTTGTATAAATCCTGGTTGCTGTCTCTTTATGAGGAGTTGTGGCCCGTTGTCAGGCAACGTGGCGTGGT
GTGCACTGTGTTTGCTGACGCAACCCCCACTGGTTGGGGCATTGCCACCACCTGTCAGCTCCTTTCCGGG
ACTTTCGCTTTCCCCCTCCCTATTGCCACGGCGGAACTCATCGCCGCCTGCCTTGCCCGCTGCTGGACAG
GGGCTCGGCTGTTGGGCACTGACAATTCCGTGGTGTTGTCGGGGAAATCATCGTCCTTTCCTTGGCTGCT
CGCCTGTGTTGCCACCTGGATTCTGCGCGGGACGTCCTTCTGCTACGTCCCTTCGGCCCTCAATCCAGCG
GACCTTCCTTCCCGCGGCCTGCTGCCGGCTCTGCGGCCTCTTCCGCGTCTTCGCCTTCGCCCTCAGACGA
GTCGGATCTCCCTTTGGGCCGCCTCCCCGCGTCGACTTTAAGACCAATGACTTACAAGGCAGCTGTAGAT
CTTAGCCACTTTTTAAAAGAAAAGGGGGGACTGGAAGGGCTAATTCACTCCCAACGAAGACAAGATCTGC
TTTTTGCTTGTACTGGGTCTCTCTGGTTAGACCAGATCTGAGCCTGGGAGCTCTCTGGCTAACTAGGGAA
CCCACTGCTTAAGCCTCAATAAAGCTTGCCTTGAGTGCTTCAAGTAGTGTGTGCCCGTCTGTTGTGTGAC
TCTGGTAACTAGAGATCCCTCAGACCCTTTTAGTCAGTGTGGAAAATCTCTAGCAGTACGTATAGTAGTT
CATGTCATCTTATTATTCAGTATTTATAACTTGCAAAGAAATGAATATCAGAGAGTGAGAGGAACTTGTT
TATTGCAGCTTATAATGGTTACAAATAAAGCAATAGCATCACAAATTTCACAAATAAAGCATTTTTTTCA
CTGCATTCTAGTTGTGGTTTGTCCAAACTCATCAATGTATCTTATCATGTCTGGCTCTAGCTATCCCGCC
CCTAACTCCGCCCATCCCGCCCCTAACTCCGCCCAGTTCCGCCCATTCTCCGCCCCATGGCTGACTAATT
TTTTTTATTTATGCAGAGGCCGAGGCCGCCTCGGCCTCTGAGCTATTCCAGAAGTAGTGAGGAGGCTTTT
TTGGAGGCCTAGGGACGTACCCAATTCGCCCTATAGTGAGTCGTATTACGCGCGCTCACTGGCCGTCGTT
TTACAACGTCGTGACTGGGAAAACCCTGGCGTTACCCAACTTAATCGCCTTGCAGCACATCCCCCTTTCG
CCAGCTGGCGTAATAGCGAAGAGGCCCGCACCGATCGCCCTTCCCAACAGTTGCGCAGCCTGAATGGCGA
ATGGG
[124 nt withheld, positions 4346-4469]
C
[91 nt withheld, positions 4471-4561]
A
[49 nt withheld, positions 4563-4611]
CCTTTGACGTTGGAGTCCACGTTCTTT
[37 nt withheld, positions 4639-4675]
ACCCTATCTCGGTCTATTCTTTTGATTTATAAGGGATTTTGCCGATTTCGGCCTATTGGTTAAAAAATGA
GCTGATTTAACAAAAATTTAACGCGAATTTTAACAAAATATTAACGCTTACAATTTAGGTGGCACTTTTC
GGGGAAATGTGCGCGGAACCCCTATTTGTTTATTTTTCTAAATACATTCAAATATGTATCCGCTCATGAG
ACAATAACCCTGATAAATGCTTCAATAATATTGAAAAAGGAAGAGTATGAGTATTCAACATTTCCGTGTC
GCCCTTATTCCCTTTTTTGCGGCATTTTGCCTTCCTGTTTTTGCTCACCCAGAAACGCTGGTGAAAGTAA
AAGATGCTGAAGATCAGTTGGGTGCACGAGTGGGTTACATCGAACTGGATCTCAACAGCGGTAAGATCCT
TGAGAGTTTTCGCCCCGAAGAACGTTTTCCAATGATGAGCACTTTTAAAGTTCTGCTATGTGGCGCGGTA
TTATCCCGTATTGACGCCGGGCAAGAGCAACTCGGTCGCCGCATACACTATTCTCAGAATGACTTGGTTG
AGTACTCACCAGTCACAGAAAAGCATCTTACGGATGGCATGACAGTAAGAGAATTATGCAGTGCTGCCAT
AACCATGAGTGATAACACTGCGGCCAACTTACTTCTGACAACGATCGGAGGACCGAAGGAGCTAACCGCT
TTTTTGCACAACATGGGGGATCATGTAACTCGCCTTGATCGTTGGGAACCGGAGCTGAATGAAGCCATAC
CAAACGACGAGCGTGACACCACGATGCCTGTAGCAATGGCAACAACGTTGCGCAAACTATTAACTGGCGA
ACTACTTACTCTAGCTTCCCGGCAACAATTAATAGACTGGATGGAGGCGGATAAAGTTGCAGGACCACTT
CTGCGCTCGGCCCTTCCGGCTGGCTGGTTTATTGCTGATAAATCTGGAGCCGGTGAGCGTGGGTCTCGCG
GTATCATTGCAGCACTGGGGCCAGATGGTAAGCCCTCCCGTATCGTAGTTATCTACACGACGGGGAGTCA
GGCAACTATGGATGAACGAAATAGACAGATCGCTGAGATAGGTGCCTCACTGATTAAGCATTGGTAACTG
TCAGACCAAGTTTACTCATATATACTTTAGATTGATTTAAAACTTCATTTTTAATTTAAAAGGATCTAGG
TGAAGATCCTTTTTGATAATCTCATGACCAAAATCCCTTAACGTGAGTTTTCGTTCCACTGAGCGTCAGA
CCCCGTAGAAAAGATCAAAGGATCTTCTTGAGATCCTTTTTTTCTGCGCGTAATCTGCTGCTTGCAAACA
AAAAAACCACCGCTACCAGCGGTGGTTTGTTTGCCGGATCAAGAGCTACCAACTCTTTTTCCGAAGGTAA
CTGGCTTCAGCAGAGCGCAGATACCAAATACTGTTCTTCTAGTGTAGCCGTAGTTAGGCCACCACTTCAA
GAACTCTGTAGCACCGCCTACATACCTCGCTCTGCTAATCCTGTTACCAGTGGCTGCTGCCAGTGGCGAT
AAGTCGTGTCTTACCGGGTTGGACTCAAGACGATAGTTACCGGATAAGGCGCAGCGGTCGGGCTGAACGG
GGGGTTCGTGCACACAGCCCAGCTTGGAGCGAACGACCTACACCGAACTGAGATACCTACAGCGTGAGCT
ATGAGAAAGCGCCACGCTTCCCGAAGGGAGAAAGGCGGACAGGTATCCGGTAAGCGGCAGGGTCGGAACA
GGAGAGCGCACGAGGGAGCTTCCAGGGGGAAACGCCTGGTATCTTTATAGTCCTGTCGGGTTTCGCCACC
TCTGACTTGAGCGTCGATTTTTGTGATGCTCGTCAGGGGGGCGGAGCCTATGGAAAAACGCCAGCAACGC
GGCCTTTTTACGGTTCCTGGCCTTTTGCTGGCCTTTTGCTCACATGTTCTTTCCTGCGTTATCCCCTGAT
TCTGTGGATAACCGTATTACCGCCTTTGAGTGAGCTGATACCGCTCGCCGCAGCCGAACGACCGAGCGCA
GCGAGTCAGTGAGCGAGGAAGCGGAAGAGCGCCCAATACGCAAACCGCCTCTCCCCGCGCGTTGGCCGAT
TCATTAATGCAGCTGGCACGACAGGTTTCCCGACTGGAAAGCGGGCAGTGAGCGCAACGCAATTAATGTG
AGTTAGCTCACTCATTAGGCACCCCAGGCTTTACACTTTATGCTTCCGGCTCGTATGTTGTGTGGAATTG
TGAGCGGATAACAATTTCACACAGGAAACAGCTATGACCATGATTACGCCAAGCGCGCAATTAACCCTCA
CTAAAGGGAACAAAAGCTGGAGCTGCAAGCTTAATGTAGTCTTATGCAATACTCTTGTAGTCTTGCAACA
TGGTAACGATGAGTTAGCAACATGCCTTACAAGGAGAGAAAAAGCACCGTGCATGCCGATTGGTGGAAGT
AAGGTGGTACGATCGTGCCTTATTAGGAAGGCAACAGACGGGTCTGACATGGATTGGACGAACCACTGAA
TTGCCGCATTGCAGAGATATTGTATTTAAGTGCCTAGCTCGATACATAAACGGGTCTCTCTGGTTAGACC
AGATCTGAGCCTGGGAGCTCTCTGGCTAACTAGGGAACCCACTGCTTAAGCCTCAATAAAGCTTGCCTTG
AGTGCTTCAAGTAGTGTGTGCCCGTCTGTTGTGTGACTCTGGTAACTAGAGATCCCTCAGACCCTTTTAG
TCAGTGTGGAAAATCTCTAGCAGTGGCGCCCGAACAGGGACTTGAAAGCGAAAGGGAAACCAGAGGAGCT
CTCTCGACGCAGGACTCGGCTTGCTGAAGCGCGCACGGCAAGAGGCGAGGGGCGGCGACTGGTGAGTACG
CCAAAAATTTTGACTAGCGGAGGCTAGAAGGAGAGAGATGGGTGCGAGAGCGTCAGTATTAAGCGGGGGA
GAATTAGATCGCGATGGGAAAAAATTCGGTTAAGGCCAGGGGGAAAGAAAAAATATAAATTAAAACATAT
AGTATGGGCAAGCAGGGAGCTAGAACGATTCGCAGTTAATCCTGGCCTGTTAGAAACATCAGAAGGCTGT
AGACAAATACTGGGACAGCTACAACCATCCCTTCAGACAGGATCAGAAGAACTTAGATCATTATATAATA
CAGTAGCAACCCTCTATTGTGTGCATCAAAGGATAGAGATAAAAGACACCAAGGAAGCTTTAGACAAGAT
AGAGGAAGAGCAAAACAAAAGTAAGACCACCGCACAGCAAGCGGCCGCTGATCTTCAGACCTGGAGGAGG
AGATATGAGGGACAATTGGAGAAGTGAATTATATAAATATAAAGTAGTAAAAATTGAACCATTAGGAGTA
GCACCCACCAAGGCAAAGAGAAGAGTGGTGCAGAGAGAAAAAAGAGCAGTGGGAATAGGAGCTTTGTTCC
TTGGGTTCTTGGGAGCAGCAGGAAGCACTATGGGCGCAGCGTCAATGACGCTGACGGTACAGGCCAGACA
ATTATTGTCTGGTATAGTGCAGCAGCAGAACAATTTGCTGAGGGCTATTGAGGCGCAACAGCATCTGTTG
CAACTCACAGTCTGGGGCATCAAGCAGCTCCAGGCAAGAATCCTGGCTGTGGAAAGATACCTAAAGGATC
AACAGCTCCTGGGGATTTGGGGTTGCTCTGGAAAACTCATTTGCACCACTGCTGTGCCTTGGAATGCTAG
TTGGAGTAATAAATCTCTGGAACAGATTTGGAATCACACGACCTGGATGGAGTGGGACAGAGAAATTAAC
AATTACACAAGCTTAATACACTCCTTAATTGAAGAATCGCAAAACCAGCAAGAAAAGAATGAACAAGAAT
TATTGGAATTAGATAAATGGGCAAGTTTGTGGAATTGGTTTAACATAACAAATTGGCTGTGGTATATAAA
ATTATTCATAATGATAGTAGGAGGCTTGGTAGGTTTAAGAATAGTTTTTGCTGTACTTTCTATAGTGAAT
AGAGTTAGGCAGGGATATTCACCATTATCGTTTCAGACCCACCTCCCAACCCCGAGGGGACCCATGCATT
GCATCTCAATTAGTCAGCAACCAGGTGTGGAAAGTCCCCAGGCTCCCCAGCAGGCAGAAGTATGCAAAGC
ATGCGTCTCAATTAGTCAGCAACCATAGTCCCGCCCCTAACTCCGCCCATCCCGCCCCTAACTCCGCCCA
GTTCCGCCCATTCTCCGCCCCATGGCTGACTAATTTTTTTTATTTATGCAGAGGCCGAGGCCGCCTCGGC
CTCTGAGCTATTCCAGAAGTAGTGAGGAGGCTTTTTTGGAGGCCTAGGCTTTTGCAAAAAGCTTTCTAGA
GGTACCACCGGAGCTTACCATGACCGAGTACAAGCCCACGGTGCGCCTCGCCACCCGCGACGACGTCCCC
AGGGCCGTACGCACCCTCGCCGCCGCGTTCGCCGACTACCCCGCCACGCGCCACACCGTCGATCCGGACC
GCCACATCGAGCGGGTCACCGAGCTGCAAGAACTCTTCCTCACGCGCGTCGGGCTCGACATCGGCAAGGT
GTGGGTCGCGGACGACGGCGCCGCCGTGGCGGTCTGGACCACGCCGGAGAGCGTCGAAGCGGGGGCGGTG
TTCGCCGAGATCGGCCCGCGCATGGCCGAGTTGAGCGGTTCCCGGCTGGCCGCGCAGCAACAGATGGAAG
GCCTCCTGGCGCCGCACCGGCCCAAGGAGCCCGCGTGGTTCCTGGCCACCGTCGGCGTCTCGCCCGACCA
CCAGGGCAAGGGTCTGGGCAGCGCCGTCGTGCTCCCCGGAGTGGAGGCGGCCGAGCGCGCCGGGGTGCCC
GCCTTCCTGGAGACCTCCGCGCCCCGCAACCTCCCCTTCTACGAGCGGCTCGGCTTCACCGTCACCGCCG
ACGTCGAGGTGCCCGAAGGACCGCGCACCTGGTGCATGACCCGCAAGCCCGGTGCCAGTTAACGAATTCT
AGATCTTGAGACAAATGGCAGTATTCATCCACAATTTTAAAAGAAAAGGGGGGATTGGGGGGTACAGTGC
AGGGGAAAGAATAGTAGACATAATAGCAACAGACATACAAACTAAAGAATTACAAAAACAAATTACAAAA
ATTCAAAATTTTCGGGTTTATTACAGGGACAGCAGAGATCCACTTTGGCGCCGGCTCGAGGCCTGCAGGT
GCAAAGATGGATAAAGTTTTAAACAGAGAGGAATCTTTGCAGCTAATGGACCTTCTAGGTCTTGAAAGGA
GTGGGAATT
