>Addgene plasmid #144631 | TFORF3155 | depositor partial sequence | sequence record 286008 | Insert
ATCGATTGATCAACAAGTTTGTACAAAAAAGTTGGCATGTTCGCAGCCGGGCTGGCTCCCTTCTACGCCT
CCAACTTCAGCCTCTGGTCGGCCGCTTACTGCTCCTCGGCCGGCCCAGGCGGCTGCTCCTTCCCCTTGGA
CCCCGCCGCCGTCAAAAAGCCCTCCTTCTGCATCGCAGACATTCTGCACGCCGGCGTGGGGGATCTGGGG
GCGGCCCCGGAGGGCCTGGCAGGGGCCTCGGCCGCCGCCCTCACCGCGCACTTGGGCTCGGTTCACCCGC
ACGCCTCTTTCCAAGCGGCGGCCAGATCCCCGCTTCGACCCACCCCAGTGGTGGCGCCCTCCGAAGTCCC
GGCTGGCTTCCCGCAGCGGCTGTCTCCGCTCTCAGCCGCCTACCACCACCATCACCCGCAACAACAACAG
CAGCAGCAACAGCCGCAGCAGCAACAGCCTCCGCCTCCGCCCCGGGCTGGCGCCCTGCAGCCCCCGGCCT
CGGGGACGCGAGTGGTTCCGAACCCCCACCACAGTGGCTCTGCCCCGGCCCCCTCCAGCAAAGACCTCAA
ATTTGGAATTGACCGCATTTTATCTGCAGAATTTGACCCAAAAGTCAAAGAAGGCAACACGCTGAGAGAT
CTCACTTCCCTGCTAACCGGTGGGCGGCCCGCCGGGGTGCACCTCTCAGGCCTGCAGCCCTCGGCCGGCC
AGTTCTTCGCATCTCTAGATCCCATTAACGAGGCTTCTGCAATCCTGAGTCCCTTAAACTCGAACCCAAG
AAATTCAGTTCAGCATCAGTTCCAAGACACGTTTCCAGGTCCCTATGCTGTGCTCACGAAGGACACCATG
CCGCAGACGTACAAAAGGAAGCGTTCATGGTCGCGCGCTGTGTTCTCCAACCTGCAGAGGAAAGGCCTGG
AGAAAAGGTTTGAGATTCAGAAGTACGTGACCAAGCCGGACCGAAAGCAGCTGGCGGCGATGCTGGGCCT
CACGGACGCACAGGTGAAGGTGTGGTTCCAGAACCGGCGGATGAAGTGGCGGCACTCCAAGGAGGCCCAG
GCCCAAAAGGACAAGGACAAGGAGGCTGGCGAGAAGCCATCAGGTGGAGCCCCGGCTGCGGATGGCGAGC
AGGACGAGAGGAGCCCCAGCCGTTCTGAAGGCGAGGCTGAGAGCGAGAGCAGCGACTCCGAGTCCCTGGA
CATGGCCCCCAGCGACACGGAGCGGACTGAGGGGAGTGAGCGTTCTCTGCACCAAACAACAGTTATTAAG
GCCCCGGTCACTGGCGCCCTCATTACCGCCAGCAGTGCTGGGAGTGGTGGGAGCAGCGGCGGCGGCGGCA
ATAGTTTCAGCTTCAGCAGCGCCAGCAGTCTTAGTAGCAGCAGCACCAGTGCGGGTTGCGCCAGCAGCCT
TGGCGGCGGCGGCGCCTCGGAGCTTCTCCCTGCAACACAGCCCACAGCCAGCAGCGCTCCCAAAAGCCCC
GAGCCAGCCCAAGGCGCGCTTGGCTGCTTATACCCAACTTTCTTGTACAAAGTGGTTGATATCGGTAAGC
CTATCCCTAACCCTCTCCTCGGTCTCGATTCTACGTAGTAATGAACTAGTCCGTAACTTGAAAGTATTTC
GATTTCTTGGCTTTATATATCTTGTGGAAAGGACGAAGTTTGGAGAATACTCCATGGCAC
