>Addgene plasmid #144631 | TFORF3155 | depositor partial sequence | sequence record 286009 | Barcode
AGTTTGGAGAATACTCCATGGCAC
